>Addgene plasmid #198609 | pBad-HaloGFP-163-164 | addgene full sequence | sequence record 389863 | Addgene NGS Result
CATACTCCCGCCATTCAGAGAAGAAACCAATTGTCCATATTGCATCAGACATTGCCGTCACTGCGTCTTT
TACTGGCTCTTCTCGCTAACCAAACCGGTAACCCCGCTTATTAAAAGCATTCTGTAACAAAGCGGGACCA
AAGCCATGACAAAAACGCGTAACAAAAGTGTCTATAATCACGGCAGAAAAGTCCACATTGATTATTTGCA
CGGCGTCACACTTTGCTATGCCATAGCATTTTTATCCATAAGATTAGCGGATCCTACCTGACGCTTTTTA
TCGCAACTCTCTACTGTTTCTCCATACCCGTTTTTTGGGCTAACAGGAGGAATTAACCATGGGGGGTTCT
CATCATCATCATCATCATGGTATGGCTAGCATGACTGGTGGACAGCAAATGGGTCGGGATCTGTACGACG
ATGACGATAAGGATCCGAGCTCGAGAATGGCAGAAATCGGTACTGGCTTTCCATTCGACCCCCATTATGT
GGAAGTCCTGGGCGAGCGCATGCACTACGTCGATGTTGGTCCGCGCGATGGCACCCCTGTGCTGTTCCTG
CACGGTAACCCGACCTCCTCCTACGTGTGGCGCAACATCATCCCGCATGTTGCACCGACCCATCGCTGCA
TTGCTCCAGACCTGATCGGTATGGGCAAATCCGACAAACCAGACCTGGGTTATTTCTTCGACGACCACGT
CCGCTTCATGGATGCCTTCATCGAAGCCCTGGGTCTGGAAGAGGTCGTCCTGGTCATTCACGACTGGGGC
TCCGCTCTGGGTTTCCACTGGGCCAAGCGCAATCCAGAGCGCGTCAAAGGTATTGCATTTATGGAGTTCA
TCCGCCCTATCCCGACCTGGGACGAATGGCCAGAATTTGCCCGCGAGACCTTCCAGGCCTTCCGCACCAC
CGACGTCGGCCGCAAGCTGATCGGTGAAAACGTCTATATCAAGGCCGACAAGCAGAAGAACGGCATCAAG
GCGAACTTCAAGATCCGCCACAACATCGAGGACGGCGGCGTGCAGCTCGCCTACCACTACCAGCAGAACA
CCCCCATCGGCGACGGCCCCGTGCTGCTGCCCGACAACCACTACCTGAGCGTCCAGTCCAAACTTTCGAA
AGACCCCAACGAGAAGCGCGATCACATGGTCCTGCTGGAGTTCGTGACCGCCGCCGGGATCACTCTCGGC
ATGGACGAGCTGTACAAGGGCGGTACCGGAGGGAGCATGGTGAGCAAGGGCGAGGAGCTGTTCACCGGGG
TGGTGCCCATCCTGGTCGAGCTGGACGGCGACGTAAACGGCCACAAGTTCAGCGTGTCCGGCGAGGGTGA
GGGCGATGCCACCTACGGCAAGCTGACCCTGAAGTTCATCTGCACCACCGGCAAGCTGCCCGTGCCCTGG
CCCACCCTCGTGACCACCCTGACCTACGGCGTGCAGTGCTTCAGCCGCTACCCCGACCACATGAAGCAGC
ACGACTTCTTCAAGTCCGCCATGCCCGAAGGCTACATCCAGGAGCGCACCATCTTCTTCAAGGACGACGG
CAACTACAAGACCCGCGCCGAGGTGAAGTTCGAGGGCGACACCCTGGTGAACCGCATCGAGCTGAAGGGC
ATCGACTTCAAGGAGGACGGCAACATCCTGGGGCATAAGCTGGAGTACAACCTTGGCCAGAACGTTTTTA
TCGAGGGTACGCTGCCGATGGGTGTCGTCCGCCCGCTGACTGAAGTCGAGATGGACCATTACCGCGAGCC
GTTCCTGAATCCTGTTGACCGCGAGCCACTGTGGCGCTTCCCAAACGAGCTGCCAATCGCCGGTGAGCCA
GCGAACATCGTCGCGCTGGTCGAAGAATACATGGACTGGCTGCACCAGTCCCCTGTCCCGAAGCTGCTGT
TCTGGGGCACCCCAGGCGTTCTGATCCCACCGGCCGAAGCCGCTCGCCTGGCCAAAAGCCTGCCTAACTG
CAAGGCTGTGGACATCGGCCCGGGTCTGAATCTGCTGCAAGAAGACAACCCGGACCTGATCGGCAGCGAG
ATCGCGCGCTGGCTGTCGACGCTCGAGATTTCCGGCTGAAAGCTTGGCTGTTTTGGCGGATGAGAGAAGA
TTTTCAGCCTGATACAGATTAAATCAGAACGCAGAAGCGGTCTGATAAAACAGAATTTGCCTGGCGGCAG
TAGCGCGGTGGTCCCACCTGACCCCATGCCGAACTCAGAAGTGAAACGCCGTAGCGCCGATGGTAGTGTG
GGGTCTCCCCATGCGAGAGTAGGGAACTGCCAGGCATCAAATAAAACGAAAGGCTCAGTCGAAAGACTGG
GCCTTTCGTTTTATCTGTTGTTTGTCGGTGAACGCTCTCCTGAGTAGGACAAATCCGCCGGGAGCGGATT
TGAACGTTGCGAAGCAACGGCCCGGAGGGTGGCGGGCAGGACGCCCGCCATAAACTGCCAGGCATCAAAT
TAAGCAGAAGGCCATCCTGACGGATGGCCTTTTTGCGTTTCTACAAACTCTTTTGTTTATTTTTCTAAAT
ACATTCAAATATGTATCCGCTCATGAGACAATAACCCTGATAAATGCTTCAATAATATTGAAAAAGGAAG
AGTATGAGTATTCAACATTTCCGTGTCGCCCTTATTCCCTTTTTTGCGGCATTTTGCCTTCCTGTTTTTG
CTCACCCAGAAACGCTGGTGAAAGTAAAAGATGCTGAAGATCAGTTGGGTGCACGAGTGGGTTACATCGA
ACTGGATCTCAACAGCGGTAAGATCCTTGAGAGTTTTCGCCCCGAAGAACGTTTTCCAATGATGAGCACT
TTTAAAGTTCTGCTATGTGGCGCGGTATTATCCCGTGTTGACGCCGGGCAAGAGCAACTCGGTCGCCGCA
TACACTATTCTCAGAATGACTTGGTTGAGTACTCACCAGTCACAGAAAAGCATCTTACGGATGGCATGAC
AGTAAGAGAATTATGCAGTGCTGCCATAACCATGAGTGATAACACTGCGGCCAACTTACTTCTGACAACG
ATCGGAGGACCGAAGGAGCTAACCGCTTTTTTGCACAACATGGGGGATCATGTAACTCGCCTTGATCGTT
GGGAACCGGAGCTGAATGAAGCCATACCAAACGACGAGCGTGACACCACGATGCCTGTAGCAATGGCAAC
AACGTTGCGCAAACTATTAACTGGCGAACTACTTACTCTAGCTTCCCGGCAACAATTAATAGACTGGATG
GAGGCGGATAAAGTTGCAGGACCACTTCTGCGCTCGGCCCTTCCGGCTGGCTGGTTTATTGCTGATAAAT
CTGGAGCCGGTGAGCGTGGGTCTCGCGGTATCATTGCAGCACTGGGGCCAGATGGTAAGCCCTCCCGTAT
CGTAGTTATCTACACGACGGGGAGTCAGGCAACTATGGATGAACGAAATAGACAGATCGCTGAGATAGGT
GCCTCACTGATTAAGCATTGGTAACTGTCAGACCAAGTTTACTCATATATACTTTAGATTGATTTAAAAC
TTCATTTTTAATTTAAAAGGATCTAGGTGAAGATCCTTTTTGATAATCTCATGACCAAAATCCCTTAACG
TGAGTTTTCGTTCCACTGAGCGTCAGACCCCGTAGAAAAGATCAAAGGATCTTCTTGAGATCCTTTTTTT
CTGCGCGTAATCTGCTGCTTGCAAACAAAACAACCACCGCTACCAGCGGTGGTTTGTTTGCCGGATCAAG
AGCTACCAACTCTTTTTCCGAAGGTAACTGGCTTCAGCAGAGCGCAGATACCAAATACTGTCCTTCTAGT
GTAGCCGTAGTTAGGCCACCACTTCAAGAACTCTGTAGCACCGCCTACATACCTCGCTCTGCTAATCCTG
TTACCAGTGGCTGCTGCCAGTGGCGATAAGTCGTGTCTTACCGGGTTGGACTCAAGACGATAGTTACCGG
ATAAGGCGCAGCGGTCGGGCTGAACGGGGGGTTCGTGCACACAGCCCAGCTTGGAGCGAACGACCTACAC
CGAACTGAGATACCTACAGCGTGAGCTATGAGAAAGCGCCACGCTTCCCGAAGGGAGAAAGGCGGACAGG
TATCCGGTAAGCGGCAGGGTCGGAACAGGAGAGCGCACGAGGGAGCTTCCAGGGGGAAACGCCTGGTATC
TTTATAGTCCTGTCGGGTTTCGCCACCTCTGACTTGAGCGTCGATTTTTGTGATGCTCGTCAGGGGGGCG
GAGCCTATGGAAAAACGCCAGCAACGCGGCCTTTTTACGGTTCCTGGCCTTTTGCTGGCCTTTTGCTCAC
ATGTTCTTTCCTGCGTTATCCCCTGATTCTGTGGATAACCGTATTACCGCCTTTGAGTGAGCTGATACCG
CTCGCCGCAGCCGAACGACCGAGCGCAGCGAGTCAGTGAGCGAGGAAGCGGAAGAGCGCCTGATGCGGTA
TTTTCTCCTTACGCATCTGTGCGGTATTTCACACCGCATATGGTGCACTCTCAGTACAATCTGCTCTGAT
GCCGCATAGTTAAGCCAGTATACACTCCGCTATCGCTACGTGACTGGGTCATGGCTGCGCCCCGACACCC
GCCAACACCCGCTGACGCGCCCTGACGGGCTTGTCTGCTCCCGGCATCCGCTTACAGACAAGCTGTGACC
GTCTCCGGGAGCTGCATGTGTCAGAGGTTTTCACCGTCATCACCGAAACGCGCGAGGCAGCAGATCAATT
CGCGCGCGAAGGCGAAGCGGCATGCATAATGTGCCTGTCAAATGGACGAAGCAGGGATTCTGCAAACCCT
ATGCTACTCCGTCAAGCCGTCAATTGTCTGATTCGTTACCAATTATGACAACTTGACGGCTACATCATTC
ACTTTTTCTTCACAACCGGCACGGAACTCGCTCGGGCTGGCCCCGGTGCATTTTTTAAATACCCGCGAGA
AATAGAGTTGATCGTCAAAACCAACATTGCGACCGACGGTGGCGATAGGCATCCGGGTGGTGCTCAAAAG
CAGCTTCGCCTGGCTGATACGTTGGTCCTCGCGCCAGCTTAAGACGCTAATCCCTAACTGCTGGCGGAAA
AGATGTGACAGACGCGACGGCGACAAGCAAACATGCTGTGCGACGCTGGCGATATCAAAATTGCTGTCTG
CCAGGTGATCGCTGATGTACTGACAAGCCTCGCGTACCCGATTATCCATCGGTGGATGGAGCGACTCGTT
AATCGCTTCCATGCGCCGCAGTAACAATTGCTCAAGCAGATTTATCGCCAGCAGCTCCGAATAGCGCCCT
TCCCCTTGCCCGGCGTTAATGATTTGCCCAAACAGGTCGCTGAAATGCGGCTGGTGCGCTTCATCCGGGC
GAAAGAACCCCGTATTGGCAAATATTGACGGCCAGTTAAGCCATTCATGCCAGTAGGCGCGCGGACGAAA
GTAAACCCACTGGTGATACCATTCGCGAGCCTCCGGATGACGACCGTAGTGATGAATCTCTCCTGGCGGG
AACAGCAAAATATCACCCGGTCGGCAAACAAATTCTCGTCCCTGATTTTTCACCACCCCCTGACCGCGAA
TGGTGAGATTGAGAATATAACCTTTCATTCCCAGCGGTCGGTCGATAAAAAAATCGAGATAACCGTTGGC
CTCAATCGGCGTTAAACCCGCCACCAGATGGGCATTAAACGAGTATCCCGGCAGCAGGGGATCATTTTGC
GCTTCAGCCATACTTTT
Features (pLannotate 1.2.2; 16 found; start..end, strand, type, name):
     21..305     +  promoter       araBAD promoter: araBAD; promoter of the L-arabinose operon of E. coli; the araC regulatory gene is transcribed in the opposite direction (Guzman et al., 1995)
    351..371     +  CDS            capTEV™ (fragment): composite tag for in vivo biotinylation, TEV protease cleavage, and 6xHis tagging
    372..404     +  CDS            T7 tag (gene 10 leader): leader peptide from bacteriophage T7 gene 10 promotes efficient translation in E. coli
    408..431     +  CDS            Xpress™ tag: Xpress™ epitope tag, including an enterokinase recognition and cleavage site
    447..932     +  CDS            HaloTag® (fragment): modified bacterial dehalogenase that forms covalent bonds with chloroalkane derivatives
    936..1661    +  CDS            cEGFP: cEGFP is a basic (constitutively fluorescent) green fluorescent protein published in 2008, derived from Aequorea victoria.
   1668..2066    +  CDS            HaloTag® (fragment): modified bacterial dehalogenase that forms covalent bonds with chloroalkane derivatives
   2159..2274    +  ncRNA          5S rRNA: Accession: RF00001 - 5S ribosomal RNA
   2278..2364    +  terminator     rrnB T1 terminator: Escherichia coli rrnB; transcription terminator T1 from the E. coli rrnB gene
   2456..2483    +  terminator     rrnB T2 terminator: transcription terminator T2 from the E. coli rrnB gene
   2502..2593    +  promoter       AmpR promoter: bla
   2594..3454    +  CDS            AmpR: β-lactamase; bla; confers resistance to ampicillin, carbenicillin, and related antibiotics
   3625..4213    +  rep_origin     ori: high-copy-number ColE1/pMB1/pBR322/pUC origin of replication
   4399..4539    -  misc_feature   bom: basis of mobility region from pBR322
   4641..4681    -  CDS            rop (fragment): Rop protein, which maintains plasmids at low copy number; rop
   4803..5681    -  CDS            araC: L-arabinose regulatory protein; araC
