[The description below was written by a language model from this plasmid's Addgene catalogue record and pLannotate feature annotations shown in this document.]
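Description:
pBad-HaloGFP-163-164 is a bacterial expression plasmid built on the Invitrogen pBAD backbone, with a total sequenced length of about 5.7 kb. It replicates in E. coli from a high-copy ColE1/pMB1-type origin and is selected with ampicillin through the β-lactamase (AmpR) gene and its own promoter. A pBR322-derived bom region and a remnant of the rop gene are also present as backbone leftovers. Expression of the insert is driven by the araBAD promoter. The divergently transcribed araC regulator is carried on the same plasmid, so transcription is induced by L-arabinose. The rrnB T1 and T2 terminators lie downstream of the coding region.

The roughly 1.6 kb synthetic insert encodes a chimeric protein in which a GFP is inserted within HaloTag. In the feature table, an N-terminal HaloTag fragment is followed by a sequence annotated as cEGFP, an Aequorea victoria-derived green fluorescent protein, and then by the remaining C-terminal HaloTag fragment. The name suggests an insertion point between positions 163 and 164, although the record does not explain the numbering. Upstream of the fusion sits the standard pBAD leader, comprising a short match to a His-tag-containing composite tag, the T7 gene 10 leader and the Xpress epitope with its enterokinase site, which are useful for purification and detection.

HaloTag is a modified dehalogenase that bonds covalently to chloroalkane ligands. The record describes the construct as a green fluorescent Ca2+ indicator, and the associated work concerns chemigenetic indicators that combine synthetic chelators with GFP. The protein is therefore presumably the scaffold to which a chloroalkane-linked chelator is attached. The plasmid is intended for producing this protein in bacteria.
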