Addgene plasmid #198609: pBad-HaloGFP-163-164
Purpose: Green fluorescent Ca2+ ion indicator for bacterial expression.
Depositing lab: Robert Campbell. Depositing organization: The University of Tokyo. Publication: Chemigenetic indicators based on synthetic chelators and green fluorescent protein. Zhu W, Takeuchi S, Imai S, Terada T, Ueda T, Nasu Y, Terai T, Campbell RE. Nat Chem Biol. 2023 Jan;19(1):38-44. doi: 10.1038/s41589-022-01134-z. Epub 2022 Sep 22. PubMed 36138142.
Backbone
  Vector backbone: PBad
  Backbone manufacturer: Invitrogen
  Backbone size w/o insert (bp): 4000
  Vector type: Bacterial Expression
Growth in bacteria
  Bacterial resistance: Ampicillin, 100 μg/mL
  Growth temperature: 37°C
  Growth strain: DH5alpha
  Copy number: High Copy
Gene/Insert
  Gene/Insert name: HaloGFP-163-164
  Species: Synthetic
  Insert size (bp): 1620
  Promoter: araBAD promoter
  Cloning method: Gibson Cloning
  Sequencing primers: 5′ pBAD forward; 3′ pBAD Reverse
Terms and licenses: Academic/Nonprofit Terms; Industry Terms: Not Available to Industry
How to cite: pBad-HaloGFP-163-164 was a gift from Robert Campbell (Addgene plasmid # 198609 ; http://n2t.net/addgene:198609 ; RRID:Addgene_198609)
